>Addgene plasmid #76178 | CDK4 gRNA (BRDN0001147572) | addgene full sequence | sequence record 185336 | Addgene Assembled Sequence
CCCGGGTGCAAAGATGGATAAAGTTTTAAACAGAGAGGAATCTTTGCAGCTAATGGACCTTCTAGGTCTT
GAAAGGAGTGGGAATTGGCTCCGGTGCCCGTCAGTGGGCAGAGCGCACATCGCCCACAGTCCCCGAGAAG
TTGGGGGGAGGGGTCGGCAATTGATCCGGTGCCTAGAGAAGGTGGCGCGGGGTAAACTGGGAAAGTGATG
TCGTGTACTGGCTCCGCCTTTTTCCCGAGGGTGGGGGAGAACCGTATATAAGTGCAGTAGTCGCCGTGAA
CGTTCTTTTTCGCAACGGGTTTGCCGCCAGAACACAGGTAAGTGCCGTGTGTGGTTCCCGCGGGCCTGGC
CTCTTTACGGGTTATGGCCCTTGCGTGCCTTGAATTACTTCCACCTGGCTGCAGTACGTGATTCTTGATC
CCGAGCTTCGGGTTGGAAGTGGGTGGGAGAGTTCGAGGCCTTGCGCTTAAGGAGCCCCTTCGCCTCGTGC
TTGAGTTGAGGCCTGGCCTGGGCGCTGGGGCCGCCGCGTGCGAATCTGGTGGCACCTTCGCGCCTGTCTC
GCTGCTTTCGATAAGTCTCTAGCCATTTAAAATTTTTGATGACCTGCTGCGACGCTTTTTTTCTGGCAAG
ATAGTCTTGTAAATGCGGGCCAAGATCTGCACACTGGTATTTCGGTTTTTGGGGCCGCGGGCGGCGACGG
GGCCCGTGCGTCCCAGCGCACATGTTCGGCGAGGCGGGGCCTGCGAGCGCGGCCACCGAGAATCGGACGG
GGGTAGTCTCAAGCTGGCCGGCCTGCTCTGGTGCCTGGCCTCGCGCCGCCGTGTATCGCCCCGCCCTGGG
CGGCAAGGCTGGCCCGGTCGGCACCAGTTGCGTGAGCGGAAAGATGGCCGCTTCCCGGCCCTGCTGCAGG
GAGCTCAAAATGGAGGACGCGGCGCTCGGGAGAGCGGGCGGGTGAGTCACCCACACAAAGGAAAAGGGCC
TTTCCGTCCTCAGCCGTCGCTTCATGTGACTCCACGGAGTACCGGGCGCCGTCCAGGCACCTCGATTAGT
TCTCGAGCTTTTGGAGTACGTCGTCTTTAGGTTGGGGGGAGGGGTTTTATGCGATGGAGTTTCCCCACAC
TGAGTGGGTGGAGACTGAAGTTAGGCCAGCTTGGCACTTGATGTAATTCTCCTTGGAATTTGCCCTTTTT
GAGTTTGGATCTTGGTTCATTCTCAAGCCTCAGACAGTGGTTCAAAGTTTTTTTCTTCCATTTCAGGTGT
CGTGACGTACGGCCACCATGACCGAGTACAAGCCCACGGTGCGCCTCGCCACCCGCGACGACGTCCCCAG
GGCCGTACGCACCCTCGCCGCCGCGTTCGCCGACTACCCCGCCACGCGCCACACCGTCGATCCGGACCGC
CACATCGAGCGGGTCACCGAGCTGCAAGAACTCTTCCTCACGCGCGTCGGGCTCGACATCGGCAAGGTGT
GGGTCGCGGACGACGGCGCCGCCGTGGCGGTCTGGACCACGCCGGAGAGCGTCGAAGCGGGGGCGGTGTT
CGCCGAGATCGGCCCGCGCATGGCCGAGTTGAGCGGTTCCCGGCTGGCCGCGCAGCAACAGATGGAAGGC
CTCCTGGCGCCGCACCGGCCCAAGGAGCCCGCGTGGTTCCTGGCCACCGTCGGAGTCTCGCCCGACCACC
AGGGCAAGGGTCTGGGCAGCGCCGTCGTGCTCCCCGGAGTGGAGGCGGCCGAGCGCGCCGGGGTGCCCGC
CTTCCTGGAGACCTCCGCGCCCCGCAACCTCCCCTTCTACGAGCGGCTCGGCTTCACCGTCACCGCCGAC
GTCGAGGTGCCCGAAGGACCGCGCACCTGGTGCATGACCCGCAAGCCCGGTGCCTGAACGCGTTAAGTCG
ACAATCAACCTCTGGATTACAAAATTTGTGAAAGATTGACTGGTATTCTTAACTATGTTGCTCCTTTTAC
GCTATGTGGATACGCTGCTTTAATGCCTTTGTATCATGCTATTGCTTCCCGTATGGCTTTCATTTTCTCC
TCCTTGTATAAATCCTGGTTGCTGTCTCTTTATGAGGAGTTGTGGCCCGTTGTCAGGCAACGTGGCGTGG
TGTGCACTGTGTTTGCTGACGCAACCCCCACTGGTTGGGGCATTGCCACCACCTGTCAGCTCCTTTCCGG
GACTTTCGCTTTCCCCCTCCCTATTGCCACGGCGGAACTCATCGCCGCCTGCCTTGCCCGCTGCTGGACA
GGGGCTCGGCTGTTGGGCACTGACAATTCCGTGGTGTTGTCGGGGAAATCATCGTCCTTTCCTTGGCTGC
TCGCCTGTGTTGCCACCTGGATTCTGCGCGGGACGTCCTTCTGCTACGTCCCTTCGGCCCTCAATCCAGC
GGACCTTCCTTCCCGCGGCCTGCTGCCGGCTCTGCGGCCTCTTCCGCGTCTTCGCCTTCGCCCTCAGACG
AGTCGGATCTCCCTTTGGGCCGCCTCCCCGCGTCGACTTTAAGACCAATGACTTACAAGGCAGCTGTAGA
TCTTAGCCACTTTTTAAAAGAAAAGGGGGGACTGGAAGGGCTAATTCACTCCCAACGAAGACAAGATCTG
CTTTTTGCTTGTACTGGGTCTCTCTGGTTAGACCAGATCTGAGCCTGGGAGCTCTCTGGCTAACTAGGGA
ACCCACTGCTTAAGCCTCAATAAAGCTTGCCTTGAGTGCTTCAAGTAGTGTGTGCCCGTCTGTTGTGTGA
CTCTGGTAACTAGAGATCCCTCAGACCCTTTTAGTCAGTGTGGAAAATCTCTAGCAGTACGTATAGTAGT
TCATGTCATCTTATTATTCAGTATTTATAACTTGCAAAGAAATGAATATCAGAGAGTGAGAGGAACTTGT
TTATTGCAGCTTATAATGGTTACAAATAAAGCAATAGCATCACAAATTTCACAAATAAAGCATTTTTTTC
ACTGCATTCTAGTTGTGGTTTGTCCAAACTCATCAATGTATCTTATCATGTCTGGCTCTAGCTATCCCGC
CCCTAACTCCGCCCATCCCGCCCCTAACTCCGCCCAGTTCCGCCCATTCTCCGCCCCATGGCTGACTAAT
TTTTTTTATTTATGCAGAGGCCGAGGCCGCCTCGGCCTCTGAGCTATTCCAGAAGTAGTGAGGAGGCTTT
TTTGGAGGCCTAGGGACGTACCCAATTCGCCCTATAGTGAGTCGTATTACGCGCGCTCACTGGCCGTCGT
TTTACAACGTCGTGACTGGGAAAACCCTGGCGTTACCCAACTTAATCGCCTTGCAGCACATCCCCCTTTC
GCCAGCTGGCGTAATAGCGAAGAGGCCCGCACCGATCGCCCTTCCCAACAGTTGCGCAGCCTGAATGGCG
AATGGG
[124 nt withheld, positions 3367-3490]
C
[91 nt withheld, positions 3492-3582]
A
[49 nt withheld, positions 3584-3632]
CCTTTGACGTTGGAGTCCACGTTCTTT
[37 nt withheld, positions 3660-3696]
ACCCTATCTCGGTCTATTCTTTTGATTTATAAGGGATTTTGCCGATTTCGGCCTATTGGTTAAAAAATGA
GCTGATTTAACAAAAATTTAACGCGAATTTTAACAAAATATTAACGCTTACAATTTAGGTGGCACTTTTC
GGGGAAATGTGCGCGGAACCCCTATTTGTTTATTTTTCTAAATACATTCAAATATGTATCCGCTCATGAG
ACAATAACCCTGATAAATGCTTCAATAATATTGAAAAAGGAAGAGTATGAGTATTCAACATTTCCGTGTC
GCCCTTATTCCCTTTTTTGCGGCATTTTGCCTTCCTGTTTTTGCTCACCCAGAAACGCTGGTGAAAGTAA
AAGATGCTGAAGATCAGTTGGGTGCACGAGTGGGTTACATCGAACTGGATCTCAACAGCGGTAAGATCCT
TGAGAGTTTTCGCCCCGAAGAACGTTTTCCAATGATGAGCACTTTTAAAGTTCTGCTATGTGGCGCGGTA
TTATCCCGTATTGACGCCGGGCAAGAGCAACTCGGTCGCCGCATACACTATTCTCAGAATGACTTGGTTG
AGTACTCACCAGTCACAGAAAAGCATCTTACGGATGGCATGACAGTAAGAGAATTATGCAGTGCTGCCAT
AACCATGAGTGATAACACTGCGGCCAACTTACTTCTGACAACGATCGGAGGACCGAAGGAGCTAACCGCT
TTTTTGCACAACATGGGGGATCATGTAACTCGCCTTGATCGTTGGGAACCGGAGCTGAATGAAGCCATAC
CAAACGACGAGCGTGACACCACGATGCCTGTAGCAATGGCAACAACGTTGCGCAAACTATTAACTGGCGA
ACTACTTACTCTAGCTTCCCGGCAACAATTAATAGACTGGATGGAGGCGGATAAAGTTGCAGGACCACTT
CTGCGCTCGGCCCTTCCGGCTGGCTGGTTTATTGCTGATAAATCTGGAGCCGGTGAGCGTGGGTCTCGCG
GTATCATTGCAGCACTGGGGCCAGATGGTAAGCCCTCCCGTATCGTAGTTATCTACACGACGGGGAGTCA
GGCAACTATGGATGAACGAAATAGACAGATCGCTGAGATAGGTGCCTCACTGATTAAGCATTGGTAACTG
TCAGACCAAGTTTACTCATATATACTTTAGATTGATTTAAAACTTCATTTTTAATTTAAAAGGATCTAGG
TGAAGATCCTTTTTGATAATCTCATGACCAAAATCCCTTAACGTGAGTTTTCGTTCCACTGAGCGTCAGA
CCCCGTAGAAAAGATCAAAGGATCTTCTTGAGATCCTTTTTTTCTGCGCGTAATCTGCTGCTTGCAAACA
AAAAAACCACCGCTACCAGCGGTGGTTTGTTTGCCGGATCAAGAGCTACCAACTCTTTTTCCGAAGGTAA
CTGGCTTCAGCAGAGCGCAGATACCAAATACTGTTCTTCTAGTGTAGCCGTAGTTAGGCCACCACTTCAA
GAACTCTGTAGCACCGCCTACATACCTCGCTCTGCTAATCCTGTTACCAGTGGCTGCTGCCAGTGGCGAT
AAGTCGTGTCTTACCGGGTTGGACTCAAGACGATAGTTACCGGATAAGGCGCAGCGGTCGGGCTGAACGG
GGGGTTCGTGCACACAGCCCAGCTTGGAGCGAACGACCTACACCGAACTGAGATACCTACAGCGTGAGCT
ATGAGAAAGCGCCACGCTTCCCGAAGGGAGAAAGGCGGACAGGTATCCGGTAAGCGGCAGGGTCGGAACA
GGAGAGCGCACGAGGGAGCTTCCAGGGGGAAACGCCTGGTATCTTTATAGTCCTGTCGGGTTTCGCCACC
TCTGACTTGAGCGTCGATTTTTGTGATGCTCGTCAGGGGGGCGGAGCCTATGGAAAAACGCCAGCAACGC
GGCCTTTTTACGGTTCCTGGCCTTTTGCTGGCCTTTTGCTCACATGTTCTTTCCTGCGTTATCCCCTGAT
TCTGTGGATAACCGTATTACCGCCTTTGAGTGAGCTGATACCGCTCGCCGCAGCCGAACGACCGAGCGCA
GCGAGTCAGTGAGCGAGGAAGCGGAAGAGCGCCCAATACGCAAACCGCCTCTCCCCGCGCGTTGGCCGAT
TCATTAATGCAGCTGGCACGACAGGTTTCCCGACTGGAAAGCGGGCAGTGAGCGCAACGCAATTAATGTG
AGTTAGCTCACTCATTAGGCACCCCAGGCTTTACACTTTATGCTTCCGGCTCGTATGTTGTGTGGAATTG
TGAGCGGATAACAATTTCACACAGGAAACAGCTATGACCATGATTACGCCAAGCGCGCAATTAACCCTCA
CTAAAGGGAACAAAAGCTGGAGCTGCAAGCTTAATGTAGTCTTATGCAATACTCTTGTAGTCTTGCAACA
TGGTAACGATGAGTTAGCAACATGCCTTACAAGGAGAGAAAAAGCACCGTGCATGCCGATTGGTGGAAGT
AAGGTGGTACGATCGTGCCTTATTAGGAAGGCAACAGACGGGTCTGACATGGATTGGACGAACCACTGAA
TTGCCGCATTGCAGAGATATTGTATTTAAGTGCCTAGCTCGATACATAAACGGGTCTCTCTGGTTAGACC
AGATCTGAGCCTGGGAGCTCTCTGGCTAACTAGGGAACCCACTGCTTAAGCCTCAATAAAGCTTGCCTTG
AGTGCTTCAAGTAGTGTGTGCCCGTCTGTTGTGTGACTCTGGTAACTAGAGATCCCTCAGACCCTTTTAG
TCAGTGTGGAAAATCTCTAGCAGTGGCGCCCGAACAGGGACTTGAAAGCGAAAGGGAAACCAGAGGAGCT
CTCTCGACGCAGGACTCGGCTTGCTGAAGCGCGCACGGCAAGAGGCGAGGGGCGGCGACTGGTGAGTACG
CCAAAAATTTTGACTAGCGGAGGCTAGAAGGAGAGAGATGGGTGCGAGAGCGTCAGTATTAAGCGGGGGA
GAATTAGATCGCGATGGGAAAAAATTCGGTTAAGGCCAGGGGGAAAGAAAAAATATAAATTAAAACATAT
AGTATGGGCAAGCAGGGAGCTAGAACGATTCGCAGTTAATCCTGGCCTGTTAGAAACATCAGAAGGCTGT
AGACAAATACTGGGACAGCTACAACCATCCCTTCAGACAGGATCAGAAGAACTTAGATCATTATATAATA
CAGTAGCAACCCTCTATTGTGTGCATCAAAGGATAGAGATAAAAGACACCAAGGAAGCTTTAGACAAGAT
AGAGGAAGAGCAAAACAAAAGTAAGACCACCGCACAGCAAGCGGCCGCTGATCTTCAGACCTGGAGGAGG
AGATATGAGGGACAATTGGAGAAGTGAATTATATAAATATAAAGTAGTAAAAATTGAACCATTAGGAGTA
GCACCCACCAAGGCAAAGAGAAGAGTGGTGCAGAGAGAAAAAAGAGCAGTGGGAATAGGAGCTTTGTTCC
TTGGGTTCTTGGGAGCAGCAGGAAGCACTATGGGCGCAGCGTCAATGACGCTGACGGTACAGGCCAGACA
ATTATTGTCTGGTATAGTGCAGCAGCAGAACAATTTGCTGAGGGCTATTGAGGCGCAACAGCATCTGTTG
CAACTCACAGTCTGGGGCATCAAGCAGCTCCAGGCAAGAATCCTGGCTGTGGAAAGATACCTAAAGGATC
AACAGCTCCTGGGGATTTGGGGTTGCTCTGGAAAACTCATTTGCACCACTGCTGTGCCTTGGAATGCTAG
TTGGAGTAATAAATCTCTGGAACAGATTTGGAATCACACGACCTGGATGGAGTGGGACAGAGAAATTAAC
AATTACACAAGCTTAATACACTCCTTAATTGAAGAATCGCAAAACCAGCAAGAAAAGAATGAACAAGAAT
TATTGGAATTAGATAAATGGGCAAGTTTGTGGAATTGGTTTAACATAACAAATTGGCTGTGGTATATAAA
ATTATTCATAATGATAGTAGGAGGCTTGGTAGGTTTAAGAATAGTTTTTGCTGTACTTTCTATAGTGAAT
AGAGTTAGGCAGGGATATTCACCATTATCGTTTCAGACCCACCTCCCAACCCCGAGGGGACCCAGAGAGG
GCCTATTTCCCATGATTCCTTCATATTTGCATATACGATACAAGGCTGTTAGAGAGATAATTAGAATTAA
TTTGACTGTAAACACAAAGATATTAGTACAAAATACGTGACGTAGAAAGTAATAATTTCTTGGGTAGTTT
GCAGTTTTAAAATTATGTTTTAAAATGGACTATCATATGCTTACCGTAACTTGAAAGTATTTCGATTTCT
TGGCTTTATATATCTTGTGGAAAGGACGAAACACCGGTCTACATGCTCAAACACCAGTTTTAGAGCTAGA
AATAGCAAGTTAAAATAAGGCTAGTCCGTTATCAACTTGAAAAAGTGGCACCGAGTCGGTGCTTTTTTAA
GCTTGGCGTAACTAGATCTTGAGACAAATGGCAGTATTCATCCACAATTTTAAAAGAAAAGGGGGGATTG
GGGGGTACAGTGCAGGGGAAAGAATAGTAGACATAATAGCAACAGACATACAAACTAAAGAATTACAAAA
ACAAATTACAAAAATTCAAAATTTTCGGGTTTATTACAGGGACAGCAGAGATCCACTTTGGCGCCGGCTC
GAGGGGG
Features (pLannotate 1.2.2; 29 found; start..end, strand, type, name):
     14..80      +  CDS            small t antigen (fragment): SV40 (simian virus 40) small t antigen
    106..317     +  promoter       EF-1α core promoter: core promoter for human elongation factor EF-1α
    318..1256    +  intron         EF-1α intron A: intron upstream of the start codon of human EF-1α
   1278..1877    +  CDS            PuroR (fragment): puromycin N-acetyltransferase; pac from Streptomyces; confers resistance to puromycin
   1893..2481    +  misc_feature   WPRE: woodchuck hepatitis virus posttranscriptional regulatory element
   2532..2551    +  misc_feature   cPPT/CTS (fragment): central polypurine tract and central termination sequence of HIV-1
   2553..2786    +  LTR            3' LTR (ΔU3): self-inactivating 3' long terminal repeat (LTR) from HIV-1
   2864..2985    +  polyA_signal   SV40 poly(A) signal: SV40 polyadenylation signal
   3025..3160    +  rep_origin     SV40 ori: SV40 origin of replication
   3181..3199    -  promoter       T7 promoter: promoter for bacteriophage T7 RNA polymerase
   3207..3362    +  CDS            lacZα (fragment): LacZα fragment of β-galactosidase; lacZ fragment
   3367..3795    +  rep_origin     f1 ori (sequence partly withheld): f1 bacteriophage origin of replication; arrow indicates direction of (+) strand synthesis
   3848..3952    +  promoter       AmpR promoter: bla
   3953..4813    +  CDS            AmpR: β-lactamase; bla; confers resistance to ampicillin, carbenicillin, and related antibiotics
   4984..5572    +  rep_origin     ori: high-copy-number ColE1/pMB1/pBR322/pUC origin of replication
   5755..5847    +  CDS            lacI (fragment): lac repressor; lacI; The lac repressor binds to the lac operator to inhibit transcription in E. coli. This inhibition can be relieved by adding lactose or isopropyl-β-D-thiogalactopyranoside (IPTG).
   5860..5881    +  protein_bind   CAP binding site: CAP binding activates transcription in the presence of cAMP. E. coli catabolite activator protein
   5896..5926    +  promoter       lac promoter: promoter for the E. coli lac operon
   5934..5950    +  protein_bind   lac operator: The lac repressor binds to the lac operator to inhibit transcription in E. coli. This inhibition can be relieved by adding lactose or isopropyl-β-D-thiogalactopyranoside (IPTG). lac repressor encoded by lacI
   5995..6013    +  promoter       T3 promoter: promoter for bacteriophage T3 RNA polymerase
   6041..6267    +  promoter       RSV promoter: Rous sarcoma virus enhancer/promoter
   6268..6448    +  LTR            5' LTR (truncated): truncated 5' long terminal repeat (LTR) from HIV-1
   6495..6620    +  misc_feature   HIV-1 Ψ: packaging signal of human immunodeficiency virus type 1
   6604..6967    +  CDS            HIV-1 gag (fragment): gag protein from human immunodeficiency virus 1; gag
   7113..7346    +  misc_feature   RRE: The Rev response element (RRE) of HIV-1 allows for Rev-dependent mRNA export from the nucleus to the cytoplasm.
   7723..7749    +  CDS            Rev (fragment): human immunodeficiency virus 1 (HIV-1) Rev protein; rev; enhances nuclear export of unspliced and incompletely spliced viral mRNAs
   7753..7993    +  promoter       U6 promoter: RNA polymerase III promoter for human U6 snRNA
   8023..8098    +  misc_RNA       gRNA scaffold: guide RNA scaffold for the Streptococcus pyogenes CRISPR/Cas9 system
   8154..8271    +  misc_feature   cPPT/CTS: central polypurine tract and central termination sequence of HIV-1
