[The description below was written by a language model from this plasmid's Addgene catalogue record and pLannotate feature annotations shown in this document.]
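Description:
CDK4 gRNA (BRDN0001147572) is a third-generation lentiviral CRISPR guide plasmid built on the lentiGuide-Puro backbone and carrying a single guide RNA directed against human CDK4 (cyclin-dependent kinase 4), designed against the reference transcript NM_000075.3. In bacteria it is maintained as a high-copy plasmid through a ColE1/pUC-type origin and selected with ampicillin via the β-lactamase gene. The backbone also retains an f1 origin, an SV40 origin and poly(A) signal, and remnants of lac and T7/T3 promoter elements.

The lentiviral transfer cassette begins with an RSV promoter fused to a truncated HIV-1 5' LTR, which makes genomic RNA production Tat-independent. This is followed by the Ψ packaging signal with a partial gag sequence, the Rev response element for nuclear export of the unspliced RNA, and a cPPT/CTS. It ends in a ΔU3 self-inactivating 3' LTR, so the integrated provirus lacks LTR promoter activity. Within this unit, a human U6 RNA polymerase III promoter drives the CDK4-specific spacer joined to the Streptococcus pyogenes Cas9 guide scaffold. A separate EF-1α core promoter with its intron A expresses puromycin N-acetyltransferase for selection of transduced mammalian cells, with a WPRE downstream to enhance transcript expression.

The plasmid does not encode Cas9, so it is meant to be used with a separate Cas9 lentiviral vector or in cells that already express Cas9 to disrupt CDK4. It is an individual clone from a human kinome guide collection associated with work on optimised sgRNA design for higher on-target activity and fewer off-target effects.
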