Addgene plasmid #76178: CDK4 gRNA (BRDN0001147572)
Purpose: 3rd generation lentiviral gRNA plasmid targeting human CDK4
Depositing lab: John Doench & David Root. Depositing organization: Broad Institute. Publication: Optimized sgRNA design to maximize activity and minimize off-target effects of CRISPR-Cas9. Doench JG, Fusi N, Sullender M, Hegde M, Vaimberg EW, Donovan KF, Smith I, Tothova Z, Wilen C, Orchard R, Virgin HW, Listgarten J, Root DE. Nat Biotechnol. 2016 Jan 18. doi: 10.1038/nbt.3437. PubMed 26780180.
Backbone
  Vector backbone: lentiGuide-Puro
  Backbone manufacturer: Zhang Lab (Addgene plasmid # 52963)
  Vector type: Mammalian Expression, Lentiviral, CRISPR
  Selectable markers: Puromycin
Growth in bacteria
  Bacterial resistance: Ampicillin, 100 μg/mL
  Growth temperature: 37°C
  Growth strain: DH5alpha
  Copy number: High Copy
Gene/Insert
  Gene/Insert name: CDK4 (alt names: CDK4; NM_000075.3)
  gRNA/shRNA sequence: GTCTACATGCTCAAACACCA
  Species: H. sapiens (human)
  Entrez Gene: CDK4 (a.k.a. CMM3, PSK-J3)
  Promoter: hU6
  Cloning method: Unknown
  Sequencing primers: 5′ U6-F; 3′ pS2-R
Terms and licenses: Academic/Nonprofit Terms; Industry Terms: Not Available to Industry
Depositor comments: The gRNA was designed to target the following Genbank reference sequence(s): NM_000075.3. Note that this plasmid does NOT contain Cas9. It should be used in conjunction with lentiCas9-Blast (Addgene #52962) or otherwise with cell lines already expressing Cas9. Browse the full kinome gRNA library at http://www.addgene.org/pooled-library/broadgpp-human-kinome/ or visit http://www.broadinstitute.org/rnai/public/ for detailed protocols and information.
How to cite: CDK4 gRNA (BRDN0001147572) was a gift from John Doench & David Root (Addgene plasmid # 76178 ; http://n2t.net/addgene:76178 ; RRID:Addgene_76178)
