>Addgene plasmid #76178 | CDK4 gRNA (BRDN0001147572) | depositor partial sequence | sequence record 143638 | Target Sequence
GTCTACATGCTCAAACACCA
