>Addgene plasmid #76178 | CDK4 gRNA (BRDN0001147572) | addgene partial sequence | sequence record 185335 | hU6-F
AGAAAGTAATAATTTCTTGGGTAGTTTGCAGTTTTAAAATTATGTTTTAAAATGGACTATCATATGCTTA
CCGTAACTTGAAAGTATTTCGATTTCTTGGCTTTATATATCTTGTGGAAAGGACGAAACACCGGTCTACA
TGCTCAAACACCAGTTTTAGAGCTAGAAATAGCAAGTTAAAATAAGGCTAGTCCGTTATCAACTTGAAAA
AGTGGCACCGAGTCGGTGCTTTTTTAAGCTTGGCGTAACTAGATCTTGAGACAAATGGCAGTATTCATCC
ACAATTTTAAAAGAAAAGGGGGGATTGGGGGGTACAGTGCAGGGGAAAGAATAGTAGACATAATAGCAAC
AGACATACAAACTAAAGAATTACAAAAACAAATTACAAAAATTCAAAATTTTCGGGTTTATTACAGGGAC
AGCAGAGATCCACTTTGGCGCCGGCTCGAGGGGGCCCGGGTGCAAAGATGGATAAAGTTTTAAACAGAGA
GGAATCTTTGCAGCTAATGGACCTTCTAGGTCTTGAAAGGAGTGGGAATTGGCTCCGGTGCCCGTCAGTG
GGCAGAGCGC
